>Addgene plasmid #143025 | TFORF0439 | addgene full sequence | sequence record 398819 | Addgene NGS Result
TTAATGTAGTCTTATGCAATACTCTTGTAGTCTTGCAACATGGTAACGATGAGTTAGCAACATGCCTTAC
AAGGAGAGAAAAAGCACCGTGCATGCCGATTGGTGGAAGTAAGGTGGTACGATCGTGCCTTATTAGGAAG
GCAACAGACGGGTCTGACATGGATTGGACGAACCACTGAATTGCCGCATTGCAGAGATATTGTATTTAAG
TGCCTAGCTCGATACATAAACGGGTCTCTCTGGTTAGACCAGATCTGAGCCTGGGAGCTCTCTGGCTAAC
TAGGGAACCCACTGCTTAAGCCTCAATAAAGCTTGCCTTGAGTGCTTCAAGTAGTGTGTGCCCGTCTGTT
GTGTGACTCTGGTAACTAGAGATCCCTCAGACCCTTTTAGTCAGTGTGGAAAATCTCTAGCAGTGGCGCC
CGAACAGGGACTTGAAAGCGAAAGGGAAACCAGAGGAGCTCTCTCGACGCAGGACTCGGCTTGCTGAAGC
GCGCACGGCAAGAGGCGAGGGGCGGCGACTGGTGAGTACGCCAAAAATTTTGACTAGCGGAGGCTAGAAG
GAGAGAGATGGGTGCGAGAGCGTCAGTATTAAGCGGGGGAGAATTAGATCGCGATGGGAAAAAATTCGGT
TAAGGCCAGGGGGAAAGAAAAAATATAAATTAAAACATATAGTATGGGCAAGCAGGGAGCTAGAACGATT
CGCAGTTAATCCTGGCCTGTTAGAAACATCAGAAGGCTGTAGACAAATACTGGGACAGCTACAACCATCC
CTTCAGACAGGATCAGAAGAACTTAGATCATTATATAATACAGTAGCAACCCTCTATTGTGTGCATCAAA
GGATAGAGATAAAAGACACCAAGGAAGCTTTAGACAAGATAGAGGAAGAGCAAAACAAAAGTAAGACCAC
CGCACAGCAAGCGGCCGCTGATCTTCAGACCTGGAGGAGGAGATATGAGGGACAATTGGAGAAGTGAATT
ATATAAATATAAAGTAGTAAAAATTGAACCATTAGGAGTAGCACCCACCAAGGCAAAGAGAAGAGTGGTG
CAGAGAGAAAAAAGAGCAGTGGGAATAGGAGCTTTGTTCCTTGGGTTCTTGGGAGCAGCAGGAAGCACTA
TGGGCGCAGCGTCAATGACGCTGACGGTACAGGCCAGACAATTATTGTCTGGTATAGTGCAGCAGCAGAA
CAATTTGCTGAGGGCTATTGAGGCGCAACAGCATCTGTTGCAACTCACAGTCTGGGGCATCAAGCAGCTC
CAGGCAAGAATCCTGGCTGTGGAAAGATACCTAAAGGATCAACAGCTCCTGGGGATTTGGGGTTGCTCTG
GAAAACTCATTTGCACCACTGCTGTGCCTTGGAATGCTAGTTGGAGTAATAAATCTCTGGAACAGATTTG
GAATCACACGACCTGGATGGAGTGGGACAGAGAAATTAACAATTACACAAGCTTAATACACTCCTTAATT
GAAGAATCGCAAAACCAGCAAGAAAAGAATGAACAAGAATTATTGGAATTAGATAAATGGGCAAGTTTGT
GGAATTGGTTTAACATAACAAATTGGCTGTGGTATATAAAATTATTCATAATGATAGTAGGAGGCTTGGT
AGGTTTAAGAATAGTTTTTGCTGTACTTTCTATAGTGAATAGAGTTAGGCAGGGATATTCACCATTATCG
TTTCAGACCCACCTCCCAACCCCGAGGGGACCCATGCATTGCATCTCAATTAGTCAGCAACCAGGTGTGG
AAAGTCCCCAGGCTCCCCAGCAGGCAGAAGTATGCAAAGCATGCGTCTCAATTAGTCAGCAACCATAGTC
CCGCCCCTAACTCCGCCCATCCCGCCCCTAACTCCGCCCAGTTCCGCCCATTCTCCGCCCCATGGCTGAC
TAATTTTTTTTATTTATGCAGAGGCCGAGGCCGCCTCGGCCTCTGAGCTATTCCAGAAGTAGTGAGGAGG
CTTTTTTGGAGGCCTAGGCTTTTGCAAAAAGCTTTCTAGAGGTACCACCGGAGCTTACCATGACCGAGTA
CAAGCCCACGGTGCGCCTCGCCACCCGCGACGACGTCCCCAGGGCCGTACGCACCCTCGCCGCCGCGTTC
GCCGACTACCCCGCCACGCGCCACACCGTCGATCCGGACCGCCACATCGAGCGGGTCACCGAGCTGCAAG
AACTCTTCCTCACGCGCGTCGGGCTCGACATCGGCAAGGTGTGGGTCGCGGACGACGGCGCCGCCGTGGC
GGTCTGGACCACGCCGGAGAGCGTCGAAGCGGGGGCGGTGTTCGCCGAGATCGGCCCGCGCATGGCCGAG
TTGAGCGGTTCCCGGCTGGCCGCGCAGCAACAGATGGAAGGCCTCCTGGCGCCGCACCGGCCCAAGGAGC
CCGCGTGGTTCCTGGCCACCGTCGGCGTCTCGCCCGACCACCAGGGCAAGGGTCTGGGCAGCGCCGTCGT
GCTCCCCGGAGTGGAGGCGGCCGAGCGCGCCGGGGTGCCCGCCTTCCTGGAGACCTCCGCGCCCCGCAAC
CTCCCCTTCTACGAGCGGCTCGGCTTCACCGTCACCGCCGACGTCGAGGTGCCCGAAGGACCGCGCACCT
GGTGCATGACCCGCAAGCCCGGTGCCAGTTAACGAATTCTAGATCTTGAGACAAATGGCAGTATTCATCC
ACAATTTTAAAAGAAAAGGGGGGATTGGGGGGTACAGTGCAGGGGAAAGAATAGTAGACATAATAGCAAC
AGACATACAAACTAAAGAATTACAAAAACAAATTACAAAAATTCAAAATTTTCGGGTTTATTACAGGGAC
AGCAGAGATCCACTTTGGCGCCGGCTCGAGGCCTGCAGGTGCAAAGATGGATAAAGTTTTAAACAGAGAG
GAATCTTTGCAGCTAATGGACCTTCTAGGTCTTGAAAGGAGTGGGAATTGGCTCCGGTGCCCGTCAGTGG
GCAGAGCGCACATCGCCCACAGTCCCCGAGAAGTTGGGGGGAGGGGTCGGCAATTGAACCGGTGCCTAGA
GAAGGTGGCGCGGGGTAAACTGGGAAAGTGATGTCGTGTACTGGCTCCGCCTTTTTCCCGAGGGTGGGGG
AGAACCGTATATAAGTGCAGTAGTCGCCGTGAACGTTCTTTTTCGCAACGGGTTTGCCGCCAGAACACAG
GTAAGTGCCGTGTGTGGTTCCCGCGGGCCTGGCCTCTTTACGGGTTATGGCCCTTGCGTGCCTTGAATTA
CTTCCACCTGGCTGCAGTACGTGATTCTTGATCCCGAGCTTCGGGTTGGAAGTGGGTGGGAGAGTTCGAG
GCCTTGCGCTTAAGGAGCCCCTTCGCCTCGTGCTTGAGTTGAGGCCTGGCCTGGGCGCTGGGGCCGCCGC
GTGCGAATCTGGTGGCACCTTCGCGCCTGTCTCGCTGCTTTCGATAAGTCTCTAGCCATTTAAAATTTTT
GATGACCTGCTGCGACGCTTTTTTTCTGGCAAGATAGTCTTGTAAATGCGGGCCAAGATCTGCACACTGG
TATTTCGGTTTTTGGGGCCGCGGGCGGCGACGGGGCCCGTGCGTCCCAGCGCACATGTTCGGCGAGGCGG
GGCCTGCGAGCGCGGCCACCGAGAATCGGACGGGGGTAGTCTCAAGCTGGCCGGCCTGCTCTGGTGCCTG
GCCTCGCGCCGCCGTGTATCGCCCCGCCCTGGGCGGCAAGGCTGGCCCGGTCGGCACCAGTTGCGTGAGC
GGAAAGATGGCCGCTTCCCGGCCCTGCTGCAGGGAGCTCAAAATGGAGGACGCGGCGCTCGGGAGAGCGG
GCGGGTGAGTCACCCACACAAAGGAAAAGGGCCTTTCCGTCCTCAGCCGTCGCTTCATGTGACTCCACGG
AGTACCGGGCGCCGTCCAGGCACCTCGATTAGTTCTCGAGCTTTTGGAGTACGTCGTCTTTAGGTTGGGG
GGAGGGGTTTTATGCGATGGAGTTTCCCCACACTGAGTGGGTGGAGACTGAAGTTAGGCCAGCTTGGCAC
TTGATGTAATTCTCCTTGGAATTTGCCCTTTTTGAGTTTGGATCTTGGTTCATTCTCAAGCCTCAGACAG
TGGTTCAAAGTTTTTTTCTTCCATTTCAGGTGTCGTGAGGCTAGCACCGCCACCATGGTGGCTGGCAAAG
TGTTGATGGCAAAGCAAGAAATTGTTGAATGTGTAGCCTCAGCAGCTATGATATCGCCGGGAAAACTTCC
TGGAGAAACACATTCCCAACGGATAGCTGAAGAAGCTTTGGGAGGTCTGGACAACTCTAAGAAGCAAAAG
GGAAATGCTGCAGGGAACAAAATCAGTCAGCTTCCTTCCCAGGACAGACATTTCAGTCTGGCAACCTTCA
ACAGAAGAATCCCCACAGAACACAGTGTCCTTGAATCTCATGAGAGTGAAGGAAGTTTCAGTATGAATTC
AAATGATATTACACAACAGAGCGTTGACACTAGGGAAAAGCTCTATGAGTGCTTTGACTGTGGGAAGGCC
TTTTGCCAGAGCTCAAAGCTGATTAGACATCAGAGAATTCATACTGGAGAGAGACCTTATGCATGTAAAG
AATGTGGCAAAGCCTTCAGTTTGAGCTCAGACCTTGTTAGACATCAGAGAATTCATAGTGGTGAAAAACC
CTATGAATGTTGTGAATGTGGAAAAGCCTTCAGGGGCAGTTCAGAGCTCATCAGGCATCGGAGAATCCAC
ACTGGAGAGAAGCCTTATGAATGTGGAGAATGTGGGAAGGCCTTCAGCCGGAGCTCAGCCCTTATTCAGC
ATAAGAAAATTCACACTGGAGATAAAAGCTATGAATGTATTGCATGTGGTAAGGCTTTTGGTAGGAGTTC
TATCCTTATTGAACATCAAAGAATTCACACTGGAGAGAAACCTTATGAATGTAATGAATGTGGAAAATCC
TTCAATCAGAGCTCAGCCCTCACCCAGCACCAGAGAATTCACACTGGAGAGAAGCCTTATGAATGTAGTG
AATGTAGAAAAACATTTAGGCATAGGTCAGGCCTTATGCAGCATCAGAGAACACACACCAGAGTTTAGTA
ATGAACTAGTCCGTAACTTGAAAGTATTTCGATTTCTTGGCTTTATATATCTTGTGGAAAGGACGAGGAT
CGGACCAAGTCTTCGTCGCAACGCGTTAAGTCGACAATCAACCTCTGGATTACAAAATTTGTGAAAGATT
GACTGGTATTCTTAACTATGTTGCTCCTTTTACGCTATGTGGATACGCTGCTTTAATGCCTTTGTATCAT
GCTATTGCTTCCCGTATGGCTTTCATTTTCTCCTCCTTGTATAAATCCTGGTTGCTGTCTCTTTATGAGG
AGTTGTGGCCCGTTGTCAGGCAACGTGGCGTGGTGTGCACTGTGTTTGCTGACGCAACCCCCACTGGTTG
GGGCATTGCCACCACCTGTCAGCTCCTTTCCGGGACTTTCGCTTTCCCCCTCCCTATTGCCACGGCGGAA
CTCATCGCCGCCTGCCTTGCCCGCTGCTGGACAGGGGCTCGGCTGTTGGGCACTGACAATTCCGTGGTGT
TGTCGGGGAAATCATCGTCCTTTCCTTGGCTGCTCGCCTGTGTTGCCACCTGGATTCTGCGCGGGACGTC
CTTCTGCTACGTCCCTTCGGCCCTCAATCCAGCGGACCTTCCTTCCCGCGGCCTGCTGCCGGCTCTGCGG
CCTCTTCCGCGTCTTCGCCTTCGCCCTCAGACGAGTCGGATCTCCCTTTGGGCCGCCTCCCCGCGTCGAC
TTTAAGACCAATGACTTACAAGGCAGCTGTAGATCTTAGCCACTTTTTAAAAGAAAAGGGGGGACTGGAA
GGGCTAATTCACTCCCAACGAAGACAAGATCTGCTTTTTGCTTGTACTGGGTCTCTCTGGTTAGACCAGA
TCTGAGCCTGGGAGCTCTCTGGCTAACTAGGGAACCCACTGCTTAAGCCTCAATAAAGCTTGCCTTGAGT
GCTTCAAGTAGTGTGTGCCCGTCTGTTGTGTGACTCTGGTAACTAGAGATCCCTCAGACCCTTTTAGTCA
GTGTGGAAAATCTCTAGCAGTACGTATAGTAGTTCATGTCATCTTATTATTCAGTATTTATAACTTGCAA
AGAAATGAATATCAGAGAGTGAGAGGAACTTGTTTATTGCAGCTTATAATGGTTACAAATAAAGCAATAG
CATCACAAATTTCACAAATAAAGCATTTTTTTCACTGCATTCTAGTTGTGGTTTGTCCAAACTCATCAAT
GTATCTTATCATGTCTGGCTCTAGCTATCCCGCCCCTAACTCCGCCCATCCCGCCCCTAACTCCGCCCAG
TTCCGCCCATTCTCCGCCCCATGGCTGACTAATTTTTTTTATTTATGCAGAGGCCGAGGCCGCCTCGGCC
TCTGAGCTATTCCAGAAGTAGTGAGGAGGCTTTTTTGGAGGCCTAGGGACGTACCCAATTCGCCCTATAG
TGAGTCGTATTACGCGCGCTCACTGGCCGTCGTTTTACAACGTCGTGACTGGGAAAACCCTGGCGTTACC
CAACTTAATCGCCTTGCAGCACATCCCCCTTTCGCCAGCTGGCGTAATAGCGAAGAGGCCCGCACCGATC
GCCCTTCCCAACAGTTGCGCAGCCTGAATGGCGAATGGG
[124 nt withheld, positions 6620-6743]
C
[91 nt withheld, positions 6745-6835]
A
[49 nt withheld, positions 6837-6885]
CCTTTGACGTTGGAGTCCACGTTCTTT
[37 nt withheld, positions 6913-6949]
ACCCTATCTCGGTCTATTCTTTTGATTTATAAGGGATTTTGCCGATTTCGGCCTATTGGTTAAAAAATGA
GCTGATTTAACAAAAATTTAACGCGAATTTTAACAAAATATTAACGCTTACAATTTAGGTGGCACTTTTC
GGGGAAATGTGCGCGGAACCCCTATTTGTTTATTTTTCTAAATACATTCAAATATGTATCCGCTCATGAG
ACAATAACCCTGATAAATGCTTCAATAATATTGAAAAAGGAAGAGTATGAGTATTCAACATTTCCGTGTC
GCCCTTATTCCCTTTTTTGCGGCATTTTGCCTTCCTGTTTTTGCTCACCCAGAAACGCTGGTGAAAGTAA
AAGATGCTGAAGATCAGTTGGGTGCACGAGTGGGTTACATCGAACTGGATCTCAACAGCGGTAAGATCCT
TGAGAGTTTTCGCCCCGAAGAACGTTTTCCAATGATGAGCACTTTTAAAGTTCTGCTATGTGGCGCGGTA
TTATCCCGTATTGACGCCGGGCAAGAGCAACTCGGTCGCCGCATACACTATTCTCAGAATGACTTGGTTG
AGTACTCACCAGTCACAGAAAAGCATCTTACGGATGGCATGACAGTAAGAGAATTATGCAGTGCTGCCAT
AACCATGAGTGATAACACTGCGGCCAACTTACTTCTGACAACGATCGGAGGACCGAAGGAGCTAACCGCT
TTTTTGCACAACATGGGGGATCATGTAACTCGCCTTGATCGTTGGGAACCGGAGCTGAATGAAGCCATAC
CAAACGACGAGCGTGACACCACGATGCCTGTAGCAATGGCAACAACGTTGCGCAAACTATTAACTGGCGA
ACTACTTACTCTAGCTTCCCGGCAACAATTAATAGACTGGATGGAGGCGGATAAAGTTGCAGGACCACTT
CTGCGCTCGGCCCTTCCGGCTGGCTGGTTTATTGCTGATAAATCTGGAGCCGGTGAGCGTGGGTCTCGCG
GTATCATTGCAGCACTGGGGCCAGATGGTAAGCCCTCCCGTATCGTAGTTATCTACACGACGGGGAGTCA
GGCAACTATGGATGAACGAAATAGACAGATCGCTGAGATAGGTGCCTCACTGATTAAGCATTGGTAACTG
TCAGACCAAGTTTACTCATATATACTTTAGATTGATTTAAAACTTCATTTTTAATTTAAAAGGATCTAGG
TGAAGATCCTTTTTGATAATCTCATGACCAAAATCCCTTAACGTGAGTTTTCGTTCCACTGAGCGTCAGA
CCCCGTAGAAAAGATCAAAGGATCTTCTTGAGATCCTTTTTTTCTGCGCGTAATCTGCTGCTTGCAAACA
AAAAAACCACCGCTACCAGCGGTGGTTTGTTTGCCGGATCAAGAGCTACCAACTCTTTTTCCGAAGGTAA
CTGGCTTCAGCAGAGCGCAGATACCAAATACTGTTCTTCTAGTGTAGCCGTAGTTAGGCCACCACTTCAA
GAACTCTGTAGCACCGCCTACATACCTCGCTCTGCTAATCCTGTTACCAGTGGCTGCTGCCAGTGGCGAT
AAGTCGTGTCTTACCGGGTTGGACTCAAGACGATAGTTACCGGATAAGGCGCAGCGGTCGGGCTGAACGG
GGGGTTCGTGCACACAGCCCAGCTTGGAGCGAACGACCTACACCGAACTGAGATACCTACAGCGTGAGCT
ATGAGAAAGCGCCACGCTTCCCGAAGGGAGAAAGGCGGACAGGTATCCGGTAAGCGGCAGGGTCGGAACA
GGAGAGCGCACGAGGGAGCTTCCAGGGGGAAACGCCTGGTATCTTTATAGTCCTGTCGGGTTTCGCCACC
TCTGACTTGAGCGTCGATTTTTGTGATGCTCGTCAGGGGGGCGGAGCCTATGGAAAAACGCCAGCAACGC
GGCCTTTTTACGGTTCCTGGCCTTTTGCTGGCCTTTTGCTCACATGTTCTTTCCTGCGTTATCCCCTGAT
TCTGTGGATAACCGTATTACCGCCTTTGAGTGAGCTGATACCGCTCGCCGCAGCCGAACGACCGAGCGCA
GCGAGTCAGTGAGCGAGGAAGCGGAAGAGCGCCCAATACGCAAACCGCCTCTCCCCGCGCGTTGGCCGAT
TCATTAATGCAGCTGGCACGACAGGTTTCCCGACTGGAAAGCGGGCAGTGAGCGCAACGCAATTAATGTG
AGTTAGCTCACTCATTAGGCACCCCAGGCTTTACACTTTATGCTTCCGGCTCGTATGTTGTGTGGAATTG
TGAGCGGATAACAATTTCACACAGGAAACAGCTATGACCATGATTACGCCAAGCGCGCAATTAACCCTCA
CTAAAGGGAACAAAAGCTGGAGCTGCAAGC
Features (pLannotate 1.2.2; 31 found; start..end, strand, type, name):
      5..231     +  promoter       RSV promoter: Rous sarcoma virus enhancer/promoter
    232..412     +  LTR            5' LTR (truncated): truncated 5' long terminal repeat (LTR) from HIV-1
    459..584     +  misc_feature   HIV-1 Ψ: packaging signal of human immunodeficiency virus type 1
    568..931     +  CDS            HIV-1 gag (fragment): gag protein from human immunodeficiency virus 1; gag
   1077..1310    +  misc_feature   RRE: The Rev response element (RRE) of HIV-1 allows for Rev-dependent mRNA export from the nucleus to the cytoplasm.
   1687..1713    +  CDS            Rev (fragment): human immunodeficiency virus 1 (HIV-1) Rev protein; rev; enhances nuclear export of unspliced and incompletely spliced viral mRNAs
   1720..1743    +  promoter       SV40 promoter (fragment): SV40 early promoter
   1744..1815    +  promoter       SV40 promoter (fragment): SV40 enhancer and early promoter
   1839..1974    +  rep_origin     SV40 ori: SV40 origin of replication
   2020..2616    +  CDS            PuroR (fragment): puromycin N-acetyltransferase; pac from Streptomyces; confers resistance to puromycin
   2665..2782    +  misc_feature   cPPT/CTS: central polypurine tract and central termination sequence of HIV-1
   2847..2913    +  CDS            small t antigen (fragment): SV40 (simian virus 40) small t antigen
   2920..4098    +  promoter       EF-1α promoter: strong constitutive promoter for human elongation factor EF-1α
   4115..4492    +  CDS            ZSCAN30 (fragment): ZSC30_HUMAN - Also known as ZNF397OS. Experimental evidence at protein level: Swiss-Prot protein existence level 1. May be involved in transcriptional regulation. From Homo sapiens (Human).
   5051..5104    +  promoter       U6 promoter (fragment): RNA polymerase III promoter for human U6 snRNA
   5146..5734    +  misc_feature   WPRE: woodchuck hepatitis virus posttranscriptional regulatory element
   5785..5804    +  misc_feature   cPPT/CTS (fragment): central polypurine tract and central termination sequence of HIV-1
   5806..6039    +  LTR            3' LTR (ΔU3): self-inactivating 3' long terminal repeat (LTR) from HIV-1
   6117..6238    +  polyA_signal   SV40 poly(A) signal: SV40 polyadenylation signal
   6278..6413    +  rep_origin     SV40 ori: SV40 origin of replication
   6434..6452    -  promoter       T7 promoter: promoter for bacteriophage T7 RNA polymerase
   6460..6615    +  CDS            lacZα (fragment): LacZα fragment of β-galactosidase; lacZ fragment
   6620..7048    +  rep_origin     f1 ori (sequence partly withheld): f1 bacteriophage origin of replication; arrow indicates direction of (+) strand synthesis
   7101..7205    +  promoter       AmpR promoter: bla
   7206..8066    +  CDS            AmpR: β-lactamase; bla; confers resistance to ampicillin, carbenicillin, and related antibiotics
   8237..8825    +  rep_origin     ori: high-copy-number ColE1/pMB1/pBR322/pUC origin of replication
   9008..9100    +  CDS            lacI (fragment): lac repressor; lacI; The lac repressor binds to the lac operator to inhibit transcription in E. coli. This inhibition can be relieved by adding lactose or isopropyl-β-D-thiogalactopyranoside (IPTG).
   9113..9134    +  protein_bind   CAP binding site: CAP binding activates transcription in the presence of cAMP. E. coli catabolite activator protein
   9149..9179    +  promoter       lac promoter: promoter for the E. coli lac operon
   9187..9203    +  protein_bind   lac operator: The lac repressor binds to the lac operator to inhibit transcription in E. coli. This inhibition can be relieved by adding lactose or isopropyl-β-D-thiogalactopyranoside (IPTG). lac repressor encoded by lacI
   9248..9266    +  promoter       T3 promoter: promoter for bacteriophage T3 RNA polymerase
