[The description below was written by a language model from this plasmid's Addgene catalogue record and pLannotate feature annotations shown in this document.]
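Description:
TFORF0439 is a lentiviral mammalian expression plasmid built on the pLX_TRC317 backbone, one member of a barcoded library of human transcription factor open reading frames. It carries human ZSCAN30 (also known as ZNF397OS), a SCAN-domain zinc finger protein thought to be involved in transcriptional regulation. The catalogue lists the insert as about 1 kb, and the sequenced plasmid is about 9.3 kb. In bacteria it replicates from a high-copy ColE1/pUC-type origin and is selected with ampicillin through the β-lactamase gene. An f1 origin and remnants of a lac/lacZα cloning region are also present in the backbone. The depositor notes that the plasmid can recombine during propagation.

The viral portion follows a third-generation, self-inactivating layout. An RSV promoter drives a truncated HIV-1 5' LTR, followed by the Ψ packaging signal with a gag fragment, the RRE for Rev-dependent export of the genomic RNA, a cPPT/CTS element, and a ΔU3 3' LTR with a downstream SV40 polyadenylation signal. Two expression units sit within the provirus. An SV40 early promoter drives puromycin N-acetyltransferase for selection of transduced cells, and the strong constitutive EF-1α promoter drives the ZSCAN30 ORF, with a WPRE downstream to enhance transcript stability and expression. The automated annotation matches only the first part of the ORF region to ZSCAN30, which may reflect the specific isoform cloned. The unique 24-bp barcode described in the catalogue entry is not annotated in the feature table, so its exact position is not stated. The construct is intended for overexpressing the transcription factor in mammalian cells, particularly in pooled screens where the barcode identifies which factor each cell received, as in directed differentiation studies.
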