Addgene plasmid #143025: TFORF0439
Purpose: Lentiviral vector for overexpressing transcription factor ORFs with unique 24-bp barcodes. Barcodes facilitate identification of transcription factors in pooled screens.
Depositing lab: Feng Zhang. Depositing organization: Broad Institute. Publication: A transcription factor atlas of directed differentiation. Joung J, Ma S, Tay T, Geiger-Schuller KR, Kirchgatterer PC, Verdine VK, Guo B, Arias-Garcia MA, Allen WE, Singh A, Kuksenko O, Abudayyeh OO, Gootenberg JS, Fu Z, Macrae RK, Buenrostro JD, Regev A, Zhang F. Cell. 2023 Jan 5;186(1):209-229.e26. doi: 10.1016/j.cell.2022.11.026. PubMed 36608654.
Backbone
  Vector backbone: pLX_TRC317
  Backbone manufacturer: Broad Institute Genetic Perturbation Platform
  Backbone size w/o insert (bp): 8264
  Vector type: Mammalian Expression, Lentiviral
  Selectable markers: Puromycin
Growth in bacteria
  Bacterial resistance: Ampicillin, 100 μg/mL
  Growth temperature: 37°C
  Growth strain: NEB Stable
  Copy number: High Copy
Gene/Insert
  Gene/Insert name: ZSCAN30
  Species: H. sapiens (human)
  Insert size (bp): 1025
  Entrez Gene: ZSCAN30 (a.k.a. ZNF-WYM, ZNF397OS, ZNF917)
  Promoter: EF1a
  Cloning method: Unknown
  Sequencing primers: 5′ GGGTGGAGACTGAAGTTAGGCCAG; 3′ CACATAGCGTAAAAGGAGCAACATAG
Terms and licenses: Academic/Nonprofit Terms; Industry Terms: Not Available to Industry
Depositor comments: NM_001288711,XM_011525789,XM_017025522,XM_017025519,XM_017025520,XM_017025521,ENST00000610712 . The transcription factor ORF portion of this plasmid was synthesized by Genewiz. Please test multiple small colonies in case of plasmid recombination. To make this collection available in a timely manner, a portion of this collection was not fully sequenced by Addgene. If an Addgene verified full plasmid sequence is not available, please contact us prior to placing an order to request the full sequence.
How to cite: TFORF0439 was a gift from Feng Zhang (Addgene plasmid # 143025 ; http://n2t.net/addgene:143025 ; RRID:Addgene_143025)
