>Addgene plasmid #143025 | TFORF0439 | depositor partial sequence | sequence record 281213 | Insert
ACCGCCACCATGGTGGCTGGCAAAGTGTTGATGGCAAAGCAAGAAATTGTTGAATGTGTAGCCTCAGCAG
CTATGATATCGCCGGGAAAACTTCCTGGAGAAACACATTCCCAACGGATAGCTGAAGAAGCTTTGGGAGG
TCTGGACAACTCTAAGAAGCAAAAGGGAAATGCTGCAGGGAACAAAATCAGTCAGCTTCCTTCCCAGGAC
AGACATTTCAGTCTGGCAACCTTCAACAGAAGAATCCCCACAGAACACAGTGTCCTTGAATCTCATGAGA
GTGAAGGAAGTTTCAGTATGAATTCAAATGATATTACACAACAGAGCGTTGACACTAGGGAAAAGCTCTA
TGAGTGCTTTGACTGTGGGAAGGCCTTTTGCCAGAGCTCAAAGCTGATTAGACATCAGAGAATTCATACT
GGAGAGAGACCTTATGCATGTAAAGAATGTGGCAAAGCCTTCAGTTTGAGCTCAGACCTTGTTAGACATC
AGAGAATTCATAGTGGTGAAAAACCCTATGAATGTTGTGAATGTGGAAAAGCCTTCAGGGGCAGTTCAGA
GCTCATCAGGCATCGGAGAATCCACACTGGAGAGAAGCCTTATGAATGTGGAGAATGTGGGAAGGCCTTC
AGCCGGAGCTCAGCCCTTATTCAGCATAAGAAAATTCACACTGGAGATAAAAGCTATGAATGTATTGCAT
GTGGTAAGGCTTTTGGTAGGAGTTCTATCCTTATTGAACATCAAAGAATTCACACTGGAGAGAAACCTTA
TGAATGTAATGAATGTGGAAAATCCTTCAATCAGAGCTCAGCCCTCACCCAGCACCAGAGAATTCACACT
GGAGAGAAGCCTTATGAATGTAGTGAATGTAGAAAAACATTTAGGCATAGGTCAGGCCTTATGCAGCATC
AGAGAACACACACCAGAGTTTAGTAATGAACTAGTCCGTAACTTGAAAGTATTTCGATTTCTTGGCTTTA
TATATCTTGTGGAAAGGACGAGGATCGGACCAAGTCTTCGTCGCA
