>Addgene plasmid #143025 | TFORF0439 | depositor partial sequence | sequence record 281214 | Barcode
GGATCGGACCAAGTCTTCGTCGCA
